Addgene plasmid #167606: pKP2085
Purpose: Express ColicinB-V5-TEV-T7-mature MBP
Depositing lab: Kathleen Postle. Depositing organization: Pennsylvania State University.
Backbone
  Vector backbone: pACYC184
  Vector type: Bacterial Expression
Growth in bacteria
  Bacterial resistance: Chloramphenicol, 25 μg/mL
  Growth temperature: 37°C
  Growth strain: DH5alpha
  Copy number: High Copy
Gene/Insert
  Gene/Insert name: cba-malE translational fusion
  Species: Escherichia coli
  Mutation: cba ORF fused to V5 tag, TEV protease site, T7 tag, mature MBP in frame
  Cloning method: Restriction Enzyme; 5′ cloning site Unknown (unknown if destroyed)
Terms and licenses: Academic/Nonprofit Terms; Industry Terms: Not Available to Industry
Depositor comments: The parent plasmid is pKP579 in this collection. Colicin B-MBP fusion protein expression can be induced by mitomycin C treatment in a recA+ strain, i.e. not DH5alpha (PMID: 17628143).
How to cite: pKP2085 was a gift from Kathleen Postle (Addgene plasmid # 167606 ; http://n2t.net/addgene:167606 ; RRID:Addgene_167606)
