[The description below was written by a language model from this plasmid's Addgene catalogue record and pLannotate feature annotations shown in this document.]
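Description:
pKP2085 is a bacterial expression plasmid built on the pACYC184 backbone and derived from the parent plasmid pKP579. It replicates from the p15A origin, which is compatible with ColE1-type plasmids. The feature annotation describes this origin as medium-copy, although the catalogue entry lists the plasmid as high copy. Selection is by chloramphenicol, through the cat gene and its own promoter. The tetracycline resistance gene of pACYC184 appears only as separated fragments on either side of the insert, consistent with the cloned DNA interrupting it, so tetracycline resistance is presumably lost.

The payload is a translational fusion of Escherichia coli cba, which encodes the toxin colicin B, to malE. According to the record, the colicin B reading frame is joined in frame to a V5 tag, a TEV protease cleavage site, a T7 tag and mature maltose-binding protein. This form of MBP lacks its signal sequence. The feature table detects cba, a partial TEV site and MBP in that order; it does not annotate the V5 and T7 tags. It does flag a short histidine-tag fragment just after MBP that the catalogue entry does not mention. Downstream, on the opposite strand, lies cbi, the colicin B immunity gene, which protects the producing cell from the toxin.

No promoter for the fusion is annotated or named. The depositor notes that expression can be induced with mitomycin C in a recA+ strain, which points to SOS-responsive control, so the recA-deficient DH5alpha serves only as a propagation host. The stated purpose is simply to express the colicin B–MBP fusion protein, and the record gives no further application.
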