Features (pLannotate 1.2.2; 17 found; start..end, strand, type, name):
      1..29      +  promoter       tet promoter: E. coli promoter for tetracycline efflux protein gene
     77..371     +  CDS            TcR (fragment): tetracycline efflux protein; tet; confers resistance to tetracycline
    585..2117    +  CDS            cba: CEAB_ECOLX - Experimental evidence at protein level: Swiss-Prot protein existence level 1. Colicins are polypeptide toxins produced by and active against E.coli and closely related bacteria. From Escherichia coli.
   2160..2178    +  CDS            TEV site (fragment): tobacco etch virus (TEV) protease recognition and cleavage site
   2214..3314    +  CDS            MBP: maltose binding protein from E. coli; malE (mutated); This version of the gene does not encode a signal sequence, so MBP will remain in the cytosol.
   3321..3338    +  CDS            9xHis (fragment): 9xHis affinity tag
   3362..3886    -  CDS            cbi: IMMB_ECOLX - Protein predicted: Swiss-Prot protein existence level 4. This protein is able to protect a cell, which harbors the plasmid ColB encoding colicin B, against colicin B. From Escherichia coli.
   4100..5001    +  CDS            TcR (fragment): tetracycline efflux protein; tet; confers resistance to tetracycline
   5243..5368    -  CDS            YPB1_ECOLX (fragment): Protein predicted: Swiss-Prot protein existence level 4. From Escherichia coli.
   5504..5597    +  CDS            TcR (fragment): tetracycline efflux protein; tet; confers resistance to tetracycline
   5594..5651    -  CDS            TcR (fragment): tetracycline efflux protein; tet; confers resistance to tetracycline
   5638..5736    +  CDS            YPB2_ECOLX (fragment): Protein predicted: Swiss-Prot protein existence level 4. From Escherichia coli.
   6035..6694    -  CDS            CmR: chloramphenicol acetyltransferase; cat; confers resistance to chloramphenicol
   6695..6797    -  promoter       cat promoter: promoter of the E. coli cat gene encoding chloramphenicol acetyltransferase
   6918..7061    +  mobile_element IS1 (fragment): prokaryotic transposable element IS1
   7180..7235    -  rep_origin     RSF ori (fragment): Plasmids containing the RSF 1030 origin of replication can be propagated in E. coli cells that contain additional plasmids with compatible origins.
   7323..7868    -  rep_origin     p15A ori: Plasmids containing the medium-copy-number p15A origin of replication can be propagated in E. coli cells that contain a second plasmid with the ColE1 origin.
>Addgene plasmid #167606 | pKP2085 | addgene full sequence | sequence record 335991 | Addgene NGS Result
TTGACAGCTTATCATCGATAAGCTTTAATGCGGTAGTTTATCACAGTTAAATTGCTAACGCAGTCAGGCA
CCGTGTATGAAATCTAACAATGCGCTCATCGTCATCCTCGGCACCGTCACCCTGGATGCTGTAGGCATAG
GCTTGGTTATGCCGGTACTGCCGGGCCTCTTGCGGGATATCGTCCATTCCGACAGCATCGCCAGTCACTA
TGGCGTGCTGCTAGCGCTATATGCGTTGATGCAATTTCTATGCGCACCCGTTCTCGGAGCACTGTCCGAC
CGCTTTGGCCGCCGCCCAGTCCTGCTCGCTTCGCTACTTGGAGCCACTATCGACTACGCGATCATGGCGA
CCACACCCGTCCTGTGGATCCAGAACAGTTATGCCTGTGCCGTTTTTTGTGGTATCAGGCGAGAATAGCA
CGTGGTGTGAATGCCTGTTTTTTGATCGTTTTCACAAAAATTGAAATCCACAGTCTTGACAGAGAAAACA
CAGCGGCGTAATTTTTGATCTGTACATAAAACCAGTGGTTATATGTACAGTATTTAATTTTAATTGATTG
TTTTTAAAGTCAAAGAGGTTTTCTATGAGTGATAATGAAGGTAGTGTACCGACAGAAGGTATTGATTACG
GGGACACAATGGTTGTGTGGCCGTCAACAGGACGAATTCCGGGCGGTGATGTGAAACCCGGAGGCTCATC
AGGTCTCGCTCCATCCATGCCTCCGGGATGGGGGGATTACAGCCCACAAGGTATCGCACTTGTACAAAGT
GTTCTTTTTCCTGGAATTATTCGCCGGATTATTCTTGATAAAGAACTTGAAGAGGGAGACTGGTCGGGAT
GGTCTGTCAGTGTGCATAGCCCCTGGGGAAACGAGAAAGTTTCCGCTGCACGAACAGTTCTTGAAAATGG
TTTACGTGGTGGTTTGCCAGAACCGTCTCGCCCGGCTGCTGTTTCTTTTGCCCGTCTGGAGCCTGCTTCC
GGAAATGAGCAAAAAATTATTCGTCTTATGGTTACACAGCAACTGGAGCAGGTAACGGATATCCCTGCCA
GCCAGTTACCAGCAGCGGGTAATAATGTACCGGTAAAATATCGTCTGACGGACCTTATGCAGAATGGTAC
ACAATATATGGCTATTATCGGAGGTATTCCGATGACAGTGCCAGTAGTGGATGCCGTTCCAGTTCCGGAC
CGGAGTCGTCCGGGAACCAATATTAAAGATGTTTACAGTGCCCCTGTATCACCAAATCTACCGGACCTGG
TATTAAGTGTGGGTCAGATGAATACTCCAGTTCGGTCTAATCCCGAAATCCAGGAAGATGGCGTTATTTC
TGAGACAGGGAATTATGTTGAGGCTGGTTATACGATGTCCAGTAATAATCATGATGTCATTGTCCGTTTT
CCTGAAGGCAGTGGAGTTTCTCCGCTATATATTTCAGCCGTGGAGATTCTGGACAGTAATAGTTTAAGCC
AGCGCCAGGAAGCCGAAAATAACGCAAAGGATGACTTCAGAGTCAAGAAAGAACAAGAAAATGACGAGAA
GACGGTCCTGACAAAAACCAGCGAGGTCATCATTAGTGTCGGTGACAAAGTCGGGGAATATCTTGGAGAT
AAATACAAGGCGCTTTCCCGTGAAATTGCAGAGAATATAAATAATTTTCAGGGAAAAACGATTCGTAGTT
ATGATGATGCAATGTCTTCCATTAATAAGTTAATGGCTAACCCCAGCCTTAAAATAAATGCAACGGACAA
AGAAGCCATTGTGAATGCGTGGAAAGCATTTAATGCTGAGGATATGGGGAATAAATTTGCTGCGTTGGGT
AAAACGTTCAAAGCAGCAGATTATGCAATAAAGGCAAACAACATCAGGGAGAAGAGTATTGAGGGTTACC
AGACTGGTAACTGGGGGCCATTAATGCTGGAAGTCGAGTCCTGGGTTATCAGTGGGATGGCATCTGCTGT
AGCTCTTAGTTTGTTTTCTTTGACATTAGGCTCGGCCCTTATAGCCTTTGGTCTTTCGGCCACAGTTGTT
GGTTTTGTTGGCGTAGTTATTGCAGGTGCTATTGGTGCATTTATCGATGATAAATTTGTTGATGAGTTGA
ATCACAAGATCATAAAAGGCAAACCGATTCCGAACCCGCTGCTGGGCCTGGATAGCACCGAAAACCTGTA
CTTCCAGGGTATGGCGAGCATGACCGGCGGCCAGCAGATGGGCATGAAAATCGAAGAAGGTAAACTGGTA
ATCTGGATTAACGGCGATAAAGGCTATAACGGTCTCGCTGAAGTCGGTAAGAAATTCGAGAAAGATACCG
GAATTAAAGTCACCGTTGAGCATCCGGATAAACTGGAAGAGAAATTCCCACAGGTTGCGGCAACTGGCGA
TGGCCCTGACATTATCTTCTGGGCACACGACCGCTTTGGTGGCTACGCTCAATCTGGCCTGTTGGCTGAA
ATCACCCCGGACAAAGCGTTCCAGGACAAGCTGTATCCGTTTACCTGGGATGCCGTACGTTACAACGGCA
AGCTGATTGCTTACCCGATCGCTGTTGAAGCGTTATCGCTGATTTATAACAAAGATCTGCTGCCGAACCC
GCCAAAAACCTGGGAAGAGATCCCGGCGCTGGATAAAGAACTGAAAGCGAAAGGTAAGAGCGCGCTGATG
TTCAACCTGCAAGAACCGTACTTCACCTGGCCGCTGATTGCTGCTGACGGGGGTTATGCGTTCAAGTATG
AAAACGGCAAGTACGACATTAAAGACGTGGGCGTGGATAACGCTGGCGCGAAAGCGGGTCTGACCTTCCT
GGTTGACCTGATTAAAAACAAACACATGAATGCAGACACCGATTACTCCATCGCAGAAGCTGCCTTTAAT
AAAGGCGAAACAGCGATGACCATCAACGGCCCGTGGGCATGGTCCAACATCGACACCAGCAAAGTGAATT
ATGGTGTAACGGTACTGCCGACCTTCAAGGGTCAACCATCCAAACCGTTCGTTGGCGTGCTGAGCGCAGG
TATTAACGCCGCCAGTCCGAACAAAGAGCTGGCAAAAGAGTTCCTCGAAAACTATCTGCTGACTGATGAA
GGTCTGGAAGCGGTTAATAAAGACAAACCGCTGGGTGCCGTAGCGCTGAAGTCTTACGAGGAAGAGTTGG
CGAAAGATCCACGTATTGCCGCCACTATGGAAAACGCCCAGAAAGGTGAAATCATGCCGAACATCCCGCA
GATGTCCGCTTTCTGGTATGCCGTGCGTACTGCGGTGATCAACGCCGCCAGCGGTCGTCAGACTGTCGAT
GCAGCCCTGGCAGCCGCGCAGACTAATGCGCACCACCACCACCACCACTAATTAAAAGGAAGGCAGTGTT
ACTGCATCCCTTTAAAATATTTAATGACAAGTAATGGCATCAGTAAAATCGCATATGTCATGGTTAAAAC
AGTAAAGTAAATGGAGCAATATAAAATAAACAGAGTGATGACATTATGAGATAATAATTTAAAAAAACCA
CCTGCTGTTGTTAGTTCCAGATTATAGAACAGTGTGATATAAATCAGAATGGCATAAAAAACGGGCCCCC
AGAAACAGGATTGCACAACAAGTTTTCTTGTTACTGGCTTTATGATTTCTCTTGTCTTATATGTGCAAAG
AAAAACGAGAATACCCATAACTGGCGCTGTCTTGTTGTAGTTTGACATAAGTGTTGTCATGACGGGATCA
TGCAATGATGTAATAGAAGGGAGAAATGCCACCTTATTATATAAGTAGTACAGCACTTGAGAATATGGAT
CATTTATTCGAAGTATTAATATAGCCATTAATGGAATAATCCCGATTATGGAAAATGCATATAATATTTC
GTTTGCTTTCTTGTTCTTATCTTTATTGCTGGTCATATATATACCTTTTTGTATTTTATATATAGATTAT
ATATCAGAGTTCTCAATATATTTCCAGTATTTAATGGAGTGTACAGATATATATCTTATATATGGTAGTT
CAGGAGCTGCCCTACCATTTTTAACGGCATATCAGGCAAACAATGTTATGGGGAGCCTCTCTCATGGGGT
TTGTTCGCCGGCGGAGGCGTTAGCCAGCGGCGAACTCTGGGATCCTCTACGCCGGACGCATCGTGGCCGG
CATCACCGGCGCCACAGGTGCGGTTGCTGGCGCCTATATCGCCGACATCACCGATGGGGAAGATCGGGCT
CGCCACTTCGGGCTCATGAGCGCTTGTTTCGGCGTGGGTATGGTGGCAGGCCCCGTGGCCGGGGGACTGT
TGGGCGCCATCTCCTTGCATGCACCATTCCTTGCGGCGGCGGTGCTCAACGGCCTCAACCTACTACTGGG
CTGCTTCCTAATGCAGGAGTCGCATAAGGGAGAGCGTCGACCGATGCCCTTGAGAGCCTTCAACCCAGTC
AGCTCCTTCCGGTGGGCGCGGGGCATGACTATCGTCGCCGCACTTATGACTGTCTTCTTTATCATGCAAC
TCGTAGGACAGGTGCCGGCAGCGCTCTGGGTCATTTTCGGCGAGGACCGCTTTCGCTGGAGCGCGACGAT
GATCGGCCTGTCGCTTGCGGTATTCGGAATCTTGCACGCCCTCGCTCAAGCCTTCGTCACTGGTCCCGCC
ACCAAACGTTTCGGCGAGAAGCAGGCCATTATCGCCGGCATGGCGGCCGACGCGCTGGGCTACGTCTTGC
TGGCGTTCGCGACGCGAGGCTGGATGGCCTTCCCCATTATGATTCTTCTCGCTTCCGGCGGCATCGGGAT
GCCCGCGTTGCAGGCCATGCTGTCCAGGCAGGTAGATGACGACCATCAGGGACAGCTTCAAGGATCGCTC
GCGGCTCTTACCAGCCTAACTTCGATCATTGGACCGCTGATCGTCACGGCGATTTATGCCGCCTCGGCGA
GCACATGGAACGGGTTGGCATGGATTGTAGGCGCCGCCCTATACCTTGTCTGCCTCCCCGCGTTGCGTCG
CGGTGCATGGAGCCGGGCCACCTCGACCTGAATGGAAGCCGGCGGCACCTCGCTAACGGATTCACCACTC
CAAGAATTGGAGCCAATCAATTCTTGCGGAGAACTGTGAATGCGCAAACCAACCCTTGGCAGAACATATC
CATCGCGTCCGCCATCTCCAGCAGCCGCACGCGGCGCATCTCGGGCAGCGTTGGGTCCTGGCCACGGGTG
CGCATGATCGTGCTCCTGTCGTTGAGGACCCGGCTAGGCTGGCGGGGTTGCCTTACTGGTTAGCAGAATG
AATCACCGATACGCGAGCGAACGTGAAGCGACTGCTGCTGCAAAACGTCTGCGACCTGAGCAACAACATG
AATGGTCTTCGGTTTCCGTGTTTCGTAAAGTCTGGAAACGCGGAAGTCCCCTACGTGCTGCTGAAGTTGC
CCGCAACAGAGAGTGGAACCAACCGGTGATACCACGATACTATGACTGAGAGTCAACGCCATGAGCGGCC
TCATTTCTTATTCTGAGTTACAACAGTCCGCACCGCTGCCGGTAGCTCCTTCCGGTGGGCGCGGGGCATG
ACTATCGTCGCCGCACTTATGACTGTCTTCTTTATCATGCAACTCGTAGGACAGGTGCCGGCAGCGCCCA
ACAGTCCCCCGGCCACGGGGCCTGCCACCATACCCACGCCGAAACAAGCGCCCTGCACCATTATGTTCCG
GATCTGCATCGCAGGATGCTGCTGGCTACCCTGTGGAACACCTACATCTGTATTAACGAAGCGCTAACCG
TTTTTATCAGGCTCTGGGAGGCAGAATAAATGATCATATCGTCAATTATTACCTCCACGGGGAGAGCCTG
AGCAAACTGGCCTCAGGCATTTGAGAAGCACACGGTCACACTGCTTCCGGTAGTCAATAAACCGGTAAAC
CAGCAATAGACATAAGCGGCTATTTAACGACCCTGCCCTGAACCGACGACCGGGTCGAATTTGCTTTCGA
ATTTCTGCCATTCATCCGCTTATTATCACTTATTCAGGCGTAGCAACCAGGCGTTTAAGGGCACCAATAA
CTGCCTTAAAAAAATTACGCCCCGCCCTGCCACTCATCGCAGTACTGTTGTAATTCATTAAGCATTCTGC
CGACATGGAAGCCATCACAAACGGCATGATGAACCTGAATCGCCAGCGGCATCAGCACCTTGTCGCCTTG
CGTATAATATTTGCCCATGGTGAAAACGGGGGCGAAGAAGTTGTCCATATTGGCCACGTTTAAATCAAAA
CTGGTGAAACTCACCCAGGGATTGGCTGAGACGAAAAACATATTCTCAATAAACCCTTTAGGGAAATAGG
CCAGGTTTTCACCGTAACACGCCACATCTTGCGAATATATGTGTAGAAACTGCCGGAAATCGTCGTGGTA
TTCACTCCAGAGCGATGAAAACGTTTCAGTTTGCTCATGGAAAACGGTGTAACAAGGGTGAACACTATCC
CATATCACCAGCTCACCGTCTTTCATTGCCATACGGAATTCCGGATGAGCATTCATCAGGCGGGCAAGAA
TGTGAATAAAGGCCGGATAAAACTTGTGCTTATTTTTCTTTACGGTCTTTAAAAAGGCCGTAATATCCAG
CTGAACGGTCTGGTTATAGGTACATTGAGCAACTGACTGAAATGCCTCAAAATGTTCTTTACGATGCCAT
TGGGATATATCAACGGTGGTATATCCAGTGATTTTTTTCTCCATTTTAGCTTCCTTAGCTCCTGAAAATC
TCGATAACTCAAAAAATACGCCCGGTAGTGATCTTATTTCATTATGGTGAAAGTTGGAACCTCTTACGTG
CCGATCAACGTCTCATTTTCGCCAAAAGTTGGCCCAGGGCTTCCCGGTATCAACAGGGACACCAGGATTT
ATTTATTCTGCGAAGTGATCTTCCGTCACAGGTATTTATTCGGCGCAAAGTGCGTCGGGTGATGCTGCCA
ACTTACTGATTTAGTGTATGATGGTGTTTTTGAGGTGCTCCAGTGGCTTCTGTTTCTATCAGCTGTCCCT
CCTGTTCAGCTACTGACGGGGTGGTGCGTAACGGCAAAAGCACCGCCGGACATCAGCGCTAGCGGAGTGT
ATACTGGCTTACTATGTTGGCACTGATGAGGGTGTCAGTGAAGTGCTTCATGTGGCAGGAGAAAAAAGGC
TGCACCGGTGCGTCAGCAGAATATGTGATACAGGATATATTCCGCTTCCTCGCTCACTGACTCGCTACGC
TCGGTCGTTCGACTGCGGCGAGCGGAAATGGCTTACGAACGGGGCGGAGATTTCCTGGAAGATGCCAGGA
AGATACTTAACAGGGAAGTGAGAGGGCCGCGGCAAAGCCGTTTTTCCATAGGCTCCGCCCCCCTGACAAG
CATCACGAAATCTGACGCTCAAATCAGTGGTGGCGAAACCCGACAGGACTATAAAGATACCAGGCGTTTC
CCCCTGGCGGCTCCCTCGTGCGCTCTCCTGTTCCTGCCTTTCGGTTTACCGGTGTCATTCCGCTGTTATG
GCCGCGTTTGTCTCATTCCACGCCTGACACTCAGTTCCGGGTAGGCAGTTCGCTCCAAGCTGGACTGTAT
GCACGAACCCCCCGTTCAGTCCGACCGCTGCGCCTTATCCGGTAACTATCGTCTTGAGTCCAACCCGGAA
AGACATGCAAAAGCACCACTGGCAGCAGCCACTGGTAATTGATTTAGAGGAGTTAGTCTTGAAGTCATGC
GCCGGTTAAGGCTAAACTGAAAGGACAAGTTTTGGTGACTGCGCTCCTCCAAGCCAGTTACCTCGGTTCA
AAGAGTTGGTAGCTCAGAGAACCTTCGAAAAACCGCCCTGCAAGGCGGTTTTTTCGTTTTCAGAGCAAGA
GATTACGCGCAGACCAAAACGATCTCAAGAAGATCATCTTATTAATCAGATAAAATATTTCTAGATTTCA
GTGCAATTTATCTCTTCAAATGTAGCACCTGAAGTCAGCCCCATACGATATAAGTTGTAATTCTCATGT
